Addgene plasmid #69625: Gβ-2A-cpV-Gγ2-IRES-Gαi3-mTq2
Purpose: A FRET sensor for Galphai3 activation, encoded on a single plasmid.
Depositing lab: Dorus Gadella. Depositing organization: University of Amsterdam. Publication: A New Generation of FRET Sensors for Robust Measurement of Galphai1, Galphai2 and Galphai3 Activation Kinetics in Single Cells. van Unen J, Stumpf AD, Schmid B, Reinhard NR, Hordijk PL, Hoffmann C, Gadella TW Jr, Goedhart J. PLoS One. 2016 Jan 22;11(1):e0146789. doi: 10.1371/journal.pone.0146789. eCollection 2016. PONE-D-15-42389 PubMed 26799488.
Backbone
  Vector backbone: Clontech-style N1
  Backbone manufacturer: Clontech
  Backbone size w/o insert (bp): 4000
  Total vector size (bp): 8445
  Vector type: Mammalian Expression
  Selectable markers: Neomycin (select with G418)
Growth in bacteria
  Bacterial resistance: Kanamycin, 50 μg/mL
  Growth temperature: 37°C
  Growth strain: DH5alpha
  Copy number: High Copy
Gene/Insert 1
  Gene/Insert name: Gbeta-2A-cpV-Ggamma2
  Species: Synthetic
  Insert size (bp): 2046
  Promoter: CMV
  Tag / fusion protein: ciruclar permutated Venus (cp173V)
  Cloning method: Unknown
  Sequencing primers: 5′ CMV Forward; 3′ IRES-R
Gene/Insert 2
  Gene/Insert name: Galphai3-mTurquoise2
  Species: Synthetic
  Insert size (bp): 1770
  Promoter: CMV (IRES)
  Tag / fusion protein: mTurquoise2
  Cloning method: Unknown
  Sequencing primers: 5′ IRES-F
Terms and licenses: Academic/Nonprofit Terms; Industry Terms: Not Available to Industry
How to cite: Gβ-2A-cpV-Gγ2-IRES-Gαi3-mTq2 was a gift from Dorus Gadella (Addgene plasmid # 69625 ; http://n2t.net/addgene:69625 ; RRID:Addgene_69625)
