[The description below was written by a language model from this plasmid's Addgene catalogue record and pLannotate feature annotations shown in this document.]
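Description:
Gβ-2A-cpV-Gγ2-IRES-Gαi3-mTq2 is a mammalian expression plasmid of about 8.4 kb built on a Clontech-style N1 backbone. It encodes all three subunits of a heterotrimeric G protein FRET sensor for Gαi3 activation on a single vector. It is propagated in E. coli from a high-copy ColE1/pUC-type origin under kanamycin selection. The same Tn5 NeoR/KanR gene, driven by tandem bacterial (AmpR) and SV40 early promoters and followed by an HSV TK polyadenylation signal, allows G418 selection in mammalian cells. An f1 origin is also present.

A single CMV enhancer/promoter drives one transcript that ends at an SV40 poly(A) signal. The first open reading frame encodes Gβ1, which the annotation matches to the bovine GNB1 protein. It is followed by a 2A peptide, named in the construct but not annotated in the feature table, which occupies the short gap before circularly permuted Venus (cp173Venus). The cp173Venus is fused to the N-terminus of Gγ2, so ribosomal skipping at the 2A yields separate Gβ and cpVenus-Gγ2 proteins. An EMCV IRES then initiates translation of Gαi3-mTurquoise2. In the feature table, mTurquoise2 lies between two Gα-homologous segments, indicating that the cyan protein is inserted internally in Gαi3 rather than appended to an end. The automated labels on these segments (GNAS and GNA11 fragments) are family-homology hits and do not identify the insert.

In the sensor, mTurquoise2 on Gαi3 acts as the FRET donor and cp173Venus on Gγ2 as the acceptor. The FRET signal therefore changes when the heterotrimer dissociates or rearranges on receptor activation. Co-expression from one plasmid gives a defined ratio of the components, suiting the sensor to single-cell imaging of Gαi3 activation kinetics.
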