Features (pLannotate 1.2.2; 20 found; start..end, strand, type, name):
     61..364     +  enhancer       CMV enhancer: human cytomegalovirus immediate early enhancer
    365..568     +  promoter       CMV promoter: human cytomegalovirus (CMV) immediate early promoter
    613..1632    +  CDS            GNB1 (sequence partly withheld): GBB1_BOVIN - Experimental evidence at protein level: Swiss-Prot protein existence level 1. Guanine nucleotide-binding proteins (G proteins) are involved as a modulator or transducer in various transmembrane signaling systems. The beta and gamma chains are required for the GTPase activity, for replacement of GDP by GTP, and for G protein-effector interaction. From Bos taurus (Bovine).
   1693..2427    +  CDS            cp173Venus: circularly permuted form of the Venus yellow fluorescent protein (Nagai et al., 2004) efficient FRET acceptor for CFP
   2443..2655    +  CDS            GNG2 (sequence withheld): GBG2_BOVIN - Experimental evidence at protein level: Swiss-Prot protein existence level 1. Guanine nucleotide-binding proteins (G proteins) are involved as a modulator or transducer in various transmembrane signaling systems. The beta and gamma chains are required for the GTPase activity, for replacement of GDP by GTP, and for G protein-effector interaction. From Bos taurus (Bovine).
   2727..2744    -  promoter       SP6 promoter (fragment): promoter for bacteriophage SP6 RNA polymerase
   2867..3329    +  misc_feature   IRES: internal ribosome entry site (IRES) of the encephalomyocarditis virus (EMCV)
   3352..3513    +  CDS            GNAS (fragment): GNAS2_HUMAN - Also known as GNAS1, GSP. Experimental evidence at protein level: Swiss-Prot protein existence level 1. Guanine nucleotide-binding proteins (G proteins) function as transducers in numerous signaling pathways controlled by G protein- coupled receptors (GPCRs) (PubMed:17110384). Signaling involves the activation of adenylyl cyclases, resulting in increased levels of the signaling molecule cAMP (PubMed:26206488, PubMed:8702665). GNAS functions downstream of several GPCRs, including beta-adrenergic receptors (PubMed:21488135). Stimulates the Ras signaling pathway via RAPGEF2 (PubMed:
   3682..4374    +  CDS            mTurquoise2: mTurquoise2 is a basic (constitutively fluorescent) cyan fluorescent protein published in 2012, derived from Aequorea victoria. It is reported to be a rapidly-maturing monomer with very low acid sensitivity.
   4381..5085    +  CDS            GNA11 (fragment): GNA11_MELGA - Experimental evidence at protein level: Swiss-Prot protein existence level 1. Guanine nucleotide-binding proteins (G proteins) are involved as modulators or transducers in various transmembrane signaling systems. Acts as an activator of phospholipase C. From Meleagris gallopavo (Wild turkey).
   5124..5207    +  CDS            large T antigen (fragment): large T antigen from SV40 (simian virus 40)
   5230..5351    +  polyA_signal   SV40 poly(A) signal: SV40 polyadenylation signal
   5385..5813    -  rep_origin     f1 ori (sequence partly withheld): f1 bacteriophage origin of replication; arrow indicates direction of (+) strand synthesis
   5840..5944    +  promoter       AmpR promoter: bla
   5946..6303    +  promoter       SV40 promoter: SV40 enhancer and early promoter
   6338..7132    +  CDS            NeoR/KanR: aminoglycoside phosphotransferase from Tn5; aph(3')-II (or nptII); confers resistance to neomycin, kanamycin, and G418 (Geneticin®)
   7153..7305    +  CDS            ble (fragment): BLE_KLEPN - Experimental evidence at protein level: Swiss-Prot protein existence level 1. Binding protein with a strong affinity to the bleomycin family of antibiotics. Binds to CL990; an antimitotic-antibiotic compound. From Klebsiella pneumoniae.
   7364..7411    +  polyA_signal   HSV TK poly(A) signal: herpes simplex virus thymidine kinase polyadenylation signal (Cole and Stacy, 1985)
   7502..7518    -  polyA_signal   bGH poly(A) signal (fragment): bovine growth hormone polyadenylation signal
   7740..8328    +  rep_origin     ori: high-copy-number ColE1/pMB1/pBR322/pUC origin of replication
>Addgene plasmid #69625 | Gβ-2A-cpV-Gγ2-IRES-Gαi3-mTq2 | depositor full sequence | sequence record 123359 | Gβ-2A-cpV-Gγ2-IRES-Gαi3-mTq2 sequence 8442 bps
TAGTTATTAATAGTAATCAATTACGGGGTCATTAGTTCATAGCCCATATATGGAGTTCCGCGTTACATAA
CTTACGGTAAATGGCCCGCCTGGCTGACCGCCCAACGACCCCCGCCCATTGACGTCAATAATGACGTATG
TTCCCATAGTAACGCCAATAGGGACTTTCCATTGACGTCAATGGGTGGAGTATTTACGGTAAACTGCCCA
CTTGGCAGTACATCAAGTGTATCATATGCCAAGTACGCCCCCTATTGACGTCAATGACGGTAAATGGCCC
GCCTGGCATTATGCCCAGTACATGACCTTATGGGACTTTCCTACTTGGCAGTACATCTACGTATTAGTCA
TCGCTATTACCATGGTGATGCGGTTTTGGCAGTACATCAATGGGCGTGGATAGCGGTTTGACTCACGGGG
ATTTCCAAGTCTCCACCCCATTGACGTCAATGGGAGTTTGTTTTGGCACCAAAATCAACGGGACTTTCCA
AAATGTCGTAACAACTCCGCCCCATTGACGCAAATGGGCGGTAGGCGTGTACGGTGGGAGGTCTATATAA
GCAGAGCTGGTTTAGTGAACCGTCAGATCCGCTAGCGCTACCGGTCGCCACCATGGGG
[1014 nt withheld, positions 619-1632]
GAGGGCAGAGGAAGTCTTCTAACATGCGGTGACGTGGAGGAGAATCCCGGCCCTACCGGTATGGACGGCG
GCGTGCAGCTCGCCGACCACTACCAGCAGAACACCCCCATCGGCGACGGCCCCGTGCTGCTGCCCGACAA
CCACTACCTGAGCTACCAGTCCGCCCTGAGCAAAGACCCCAACGAGAAGCGCGATCACATGGTCCTGCTG
GAGTTCGTGACCGCCGCCGGGATCACTCTCGGCATGGACGAGCTGTACAAGGGTGGCAGCGGTGGCATGG
TGAGCAAGGGCGAGGAGCTGTTCACCGGGGTGGTGCCCATCCTGGTCGAGCTGGACGGCGACGTAAACGG
CCACAAGTTCAGCGTGTCCGGCGAGGGCGAGGGCGATGCCACCTACGGCAAGCTGACCCTGAAGCTGATC
TGCACCACCGGCAAGCTGCCCGTGCCCTGGCCCACCCTCGTGACCACCCTGGGCTACGGCCTGCAGTGCT
TCGCCCGCTACCCCGACCACATGAAGCAGCACGACTTCTTCAAGTCCGCCATGCCCGAAGGCTACGTCCA
GGAGCGCACCATCTTCTTCAAGGACGACGGCAACTACAAGACCCGCGCCGAGGTGAAGTTCGAGGGCGAC
ACCCTGGTGAACCGCATCGAGCTGAAGGGCATCGACTTCAAGGAGGACGGCAACATCCTGGGGCACAAGC
TGGAGTACAACTACAACAGCCACAACGTCTATATCACCGCCGACAAGCAGAAGAACGGCATCAAGGCCAA
CTTCAAGATCCGCCACAACATCGAGTCCGGACTCAGATCT
[213 nt withheld, positions 2443-2655]
TAACCGCGGCGTACGAGGCCTGCATGCTCCGGACCTGCAGGTTCGAAGTCGACAGATCTCAATTGGGGCC
CCTATAGTGTCACCTAAATAATTCCGCCCCCCCCTCTCCCTCCCCCCCCCCTAACGTTACTGGCCGAAGC
CGCTTGGAATAAGGCCGGTGTGCGTTTGTCTATATGTTATTTTCCACCATATTGCCGTCTTTTGGCAATG
TGAGGGCCCGGAAACCTGGCCCTGTCTTCTTGACGAGCATTCCTAGGGGTCTTTCCCCTCTCGCCAAAGG
AATGCAAGGTCTGTTGAATGTCGTGAAGGAAGCAGTTCCTCTGGAAGCTTCTTGAAGACAAACAACGTCT
GTAGCGACCCTTTGCAGGCAGCGGAACCCCCCACCTGGCGACAGGTGCCTCTGCGGCCAAAAGCCACGTG
TATAAGATACACCTGCAAAGGCGGCACAACCCCAGTGCCACGTTGTGAGTTGGATAGTTGTGGAAAGAGT
CAAATGGCTCTCCTCAAGCGTATTCAACAAGGGGCTGAAGGATGCCCAGAAGGTACCCCATTGTATGGGA
TCTGATCTGGGGCCTCGGTGCACATGCTTTACATGTGTTTAGTCGAGGTTAAAAAAACGTCTAGGCCCCC
CGAACCACGGGGACGTGGTTTTCCTTTGAAAAACACGATGATAATATGGGCTGCACGTTGAGCGCCGAAG
ACAAGGCGGCAGTGGAGCGAAGCAAGATGATCGACCGCAACTTACGGGAGGACGGGGAAAAAGCGGCCAA
AGAAGTGAAGCTGCTGCTACTCGGTGCTGGAGAATCTGGTAAAAGCACCATTGTGAAACAGATGAAAATC
ATTCATGAGGATGGCTATTCAGAGGATGAATGTAAACAATATAAAGTAGTTGTCTACAGCAATACTATAC
AGTCCATCATTGCAATCATAAGAGCCATGGGACGGCTAAAGATTGACTTTGGGGAAGCTGCCAGGGCAGA
TGATGCCCGGCAATTATTTGTTTTAGCTGGCAGTGCTACCGGTTCTATGGTGAGCAAGGGCGAGGAGCTG
TTCACCGGGGTGGTGCCCATCCTGGTCGAGCTGGACGGCGACGTAAACGGCCACAAGTTCAGCGTGTCCG
GCGAGGGCGAGGGCGATGCCACCTACGGCAAGCTGACCCTGAAGTTCATCTGCACCACCGGCAAGCTGCC
CGTGCCCTGGCCCACCCTCGTGACCACCCTGTCCTGGGGCGTGCAGTGCTTCGCCCGCTACCCCGACCAC
ATGAAGCAGCACGACTTCTTCAAGTCCGCCATGCCCGAAGGCTACGTCCAGGAGCGCACCATCTTCTTCA
AGGACGACGGCAACTACAAGACCCGCGCCGAGGTGAAGTTCGAGGGCGACACCCTGGTGAACCGCATCGA
GCTGAAGGGCATCGACTTCAAGGAGGACGGCAACATCCTGGGGCACAAGCTGGAGTACAACTACTTTAGC
GACAACGTCTATATCACCGCCGACAAGCAGAAGAACGGCATCAAGGCCAACTTCAAGATCCGCCACAACA
TCGAGGACGGCGGCGTGCAGCTCGCCGACCACTACCAGCAGAACACCCCCATCGGCGACGGCCCCGTGCT
GCTGCCCGACAACCACTACCTGAGCACCCAGTCCAAGCTGAGCAAAGACCCCAACGAGAAGCGCGATCAC
ATGGTCCTGCTGGAGTTCGTGACCGCCGCCGGGATCACCGGTGAAGAAGGAGTCATGACTCCAGAACTAG
CAGGAGTGATTAAACGGTTATGGCGAGATGGTGGGGTACAAGCTTGCTTCAGCAGATCCAGGGAATATCA
GCTCAATGATTCTGCTTCATATTATCTAAATGATCTGGATAGAATATCCCAGTCTAACTACATTCCAACT
CAGCAAGATGTTCTTCGGACGAGAGTGAAGACCACAGGCATTGTAGAAACACATTTCACCTTCAAAGACC
TATACTTCAAGATGTTTGATGTAGGTGGCCAAAGATCAGAACGAAAAAAGTGGATTCACTGTTTTGAGGG
AGTGACAGCAATTATCTTCTGTGTGGCCCTCAGTGATTATGACCTTGTTCTGGCTGAGGACGAGGAGATG
AACCGAATGCATGAAAGCATGAAACTGTTTGACAGCATTTGTAATAACAAATGGTTTACAGAAACTTCAA
TCATTCTCTTCCTTAACAAGAAAGACCTTTTTGAGGAAAAAATAAAGAGGAGTCCGTTAACTATCTGTTA
TCCAGAATACACAGGTTCCAATACATATGAAGAGGCAGCTGCCTATATTCAATGCCAGTTTGAAGATCTG
AACAGAAGAAAAGATACCAAGGAGATCTATACTCACTTCACCTGTGCCACAGACACGAAGAATGTGCAGT
TTGTTTTTGATGCTGTTACAGATGTCATCATTAAAAACAACTTAAAGGAATGTGGACTTTATTAAGCTTC
TAGAGGGCCGCGACTCTAGATCATAATCAGCCATACCACATTTGTAGAGGTTTTACTTGCTTTAAAAAAC
CTCCCACACCTCCCCCTGAACCTGAAACATAAAATGAATGCAATTGTTGTTGTTAACTTGTTTATTGCAG
CTTATAATGGTTACAAATAAAGCAATAGCATCACAAATTTCACAAATAAAGCATTTTTTTCACTGCATTC
TAGTTGTGGTTTGTCCAAACTCATCAATGTATCTTAAGGCGTAAATTGTAAGCGTTAATATTTTGTTAAA
ATTCGCGTTAAATTTTTGTTAAATCAGCTCATTTTTTAACCAATAGGCCGAAATCGGCAAAATCCCTTAT
AAATCAAAAGAATAGACCGAGATAGGGT
[37 nt withheld, positions 5484-5520]
AAAGAACGTGGACTCCAACGTCAAAGG
[49 nt withheld, positions 5548-5596]
T
[91 nt withheld, positions 5598-5688]
G
[124 nt withheld, positions 5690-5813]
CAGGTGGCACTTTTCGGGGAAATGTGCGCGGAACCCCTATTTGTTTATTTTTCTAAATACATTCAAATAT
GTATCCGCTCATGAGACAATAACCCTGATAAATGCTTCAATAATATTGAAAAAGGAAGAGTCCTGAGGCG
GAAAGAACCAGCTGTGGAATGTGTGTCAGTTAGGGTGTGGAAAGTCCCCAGGCTCCCCAGCAGGCAGAAG
TATGCAAAGCATGCATCTCAATTAGTCAGCAACCAGGTGTGGAAAGTCCCCAGGCTCCCCAGCAGGCAGA
AGTATGCAAAGCATGCATCTCAATTAGTCAGCAACCATAGTCCCGCCCCTAACTCCGCCCATCCCGCCCC
TAACTCCGCCCAGTTCCGCCCATTCTCCGCCCCATGGCTGACTAATTTTTTTTATTTATGCAGAGGCCGA
GGCCGCCTCGGCCTCTGAGCTATTCCAGAAGTAGTGAGGAGGCTTTTTTGGAGGCCTAGGCTTTTGCAAA
GATCGATCAAGAGACAGGATGAGGATCGTTTCGCATGATTGAACAAGATGGATTGCACGCAGGTTCTCCG
GCCGCTTGGGTGGAGAGGCTATTCGGCTATGACTGGGCACAACAGACAATCGGCTGCTCTGATGCCGCCG
TGTTCCGGCTGTCAGCGCAGGGGCGCCCGGTTCTTTTTGTCAAGACCGACCTGTCCGGTGCCCTGAATGA
ACTGCAAGACGAGGCAGCGCGGCTATCGTGGCTGGCCACGACGGGCGTTCCTTGCGCAGCTGTGCTCGAC
GTTGTCACTGAAGCGGGAAGGGACTGGCTGCTATTGGGCGAAGTGCCGGGGCAGGATCTCCTGTCATCTC
ACCTTGCTCCTGCCGAGAAAGTATCCATCATGGCTGATGCAATGCGGCGGCTGCATACGCTTGATCCGGC
TACCTGCCCATTCGACCACCAAGCGAAACATCGCATCGAGCGAGCACGTACTCGGATGGAAGCCGGTCTT
GTCGATCAGGATGATCTGGACGAAGAGCATCAGGGGCTCGCGCCAGCCGAACTGTTCGCCAGGCTCAAGG
CGAGCATGCCCGACGGCGAGGATCTCGTCGTGACCCATGGCGATGCCTGCTTGCCGAATATCATGGTGGA
AAATGGCCGCTTTTCTGGATTCATCGACTGTGGCCGGCTGGGTGTGGCGGACCGCTATCAGGACATAGCG
TTGGCTACCCGTGATATTGCTGAAGAGCTTGGCGGCGAATGGGCTGACCGCTTCCTCGTGCTTTACGGTA
TCGCCGCTCCCGATTCGCAGCGCATCGCCTTCTATCGCCTTCTTGACGAGTTCTTCTGAGCGGGACTCTG
GGGTTCGAAATGACCGACCAAGCGACGCCCAACCTGCCATCACGAGATTTCGATTCCACCGCCGCCTTCT
ATGAAAGGTTGGGCTTCGGAATCGTTTTCCGGGACGCCGGCTGGATGATCCTCCAGCGCGGGGATCTCAT
GCTGGAGTTCTTCGCCCACCCTAGGGGGAGGCTAACTGAAACACGGAAGGAGACAATACCGGAAGGAACC
CGCGCTATGACGGCAATAAAAAGACAGAATAAAACGCACGGTGTTGGGTCGTTTGTTCATAAACGCGGGG
TTCGGTCCCAGGGCTGGCACTCTGTCGATACCCCACCGAGACCCCATTGGGGCCAATACGCCCGCGTTTC
TTCCTTTTCCCCACCCCACCCCCCAAGTTCGGGTGAAGGCCCAGGGCTCGCAGCCAACGTCGGGGCGGCA
GGCCCTGCCATAGCCTCAGGTTACTCATATATACTTTAGATTGATTTAAAACTTCATTTTTAATTTAAAA
GGATCTAGGTGAAGATCCTTTTTGATAATCTCATGACCAAAATCCCTTAACGTGAGTTTTCGTTCCACTG
AGCGTCAGACCCCGTAGAAAAGATCAAAGGATCTTCTTGAGATCCTTTTTTTCTGCGCGTAATCTGCTGC
TTGCAAACAAAAAAACCACCGCTACCAGCGGTGGTTTGTTTGCCGGATCAAGAGCTACCAACTCTTTTTC
CGAAGGTAACTGGCTTCAGCAGAGCGCAGATACCAAATACTGTCCTTCTAGTGTAGCCGTAGTTAGGCCA
CCACTTCAAGAACTCTGTAGCACCGCCTACATACCTCGCTCTGCTAATCCTGTTACCAGTGGCTGCTGCC
AGTGGCGATAAGTCGTGTCTTACCGGGTTGGACTCAAGACGATAGTTACCGGATAAGGCGCAGCGGTCGG
GCTGAACGGGGGGTTCGTGCACACAGCCCAGCTTGGAGCGAACGACCTACACCGAACTGAGATACCTACA
GCGTGAGCTATGAGAAAGCGCCACGCTTCCCGAAGGGAGAAAGGCGGACAGGTATCCGGTAAGCGGCAGG
GTCGGAACAGGAGAGCGCACGAGGGAGCTTCCAGGGGGAAACGCCTGGTATCTTTATAGTCCTGTCGGGT
TTCGCCACCTCTGACTTGAGCGTCGATTTTTGTGATGCTCGTCAGGGGGGCGGAGCCTATGGAAAAACGC
CAGCAACGCGGCCTTTTTACGGTTCCTGGCCTTTTGCTGGCCTTTTGCTCACATGTTCTTTCCTGCGTTA
TCCCCTGATTCTGTGGATAACCGTATTACCGCCATGCAT
