>Addgene plasmid #69625 | Gβ-2A-cpV-Gγ2-IRES-Gαi3-mTq2 | addgene partial sequence | sequence record 129055 | mVenus-R 5'-cgaagcactgcaggccgtagc-3'
GGGCAGCTTGCCGGTGGTGCAGATCAGCTTCAGGGTCAGCTTGCCGTAGGTGGCATCGCCCTCGCCCTCG
CCGGACACGCTGAACTTGTGGCCGTTTACGTCGCCGTCCAGCTCGACCAGGATGGGCACCACCCCGGTGA
ACAGCTCCTCGCCCTTGCTCACCATGCCACCGCTGCCACCCTTGTACAGCTCGTCCATGCCGAGAGTGAT
CCCGGCGGCGGTCACGAACTCCAGCAGGACCATGTGATCGCGCTTCTCGTTGGGGTCTTTGCTCAGGGCG
GACTGGTAGCTCAGGTAGTGGTTGTCGGGCAGCAGCACGGGGCCGTCGCCGATGGGGGTGTTCTGCTGGT
AGTGGTCGGCGAGCTGCACGCCGCCGTCCATACCGGTAGGGCCGGGATTCTCCTCCACGTCACCGCATGT
TAGAAGACTTCCTCTGCCCTC
[365 nt withheld, positions 442-806]
