>Addgene plasmid #69625 | Gβ-2A-cpV-Gγ2-IRES-Gαi3-mTq2 | addgene partial sequence | sequence record 129056 | IRES-F 5'-TGGCTCTCCTCAAGCGTATT-3'
TGTATGGGATCTGATCTGGGGCCTCGGTGCACATGCTTTACATGTGTTTAGTCGAGGTTAAAAAAACGTC
TAGGCCCCCCGAACCACGGGGACGTGGTTTTCCTTTGAAAAACACGATGATAATATGGGCTGCACGTTGA
GCGCCGAAGACAAGGCGGCAGTGGAGCGAAGCAAGATGATCGACCGCAACTTACGGGAGGACGGGGAAAA
AGCGGCCAAAGAAGTGAAGCTGCTGCTACTCGGTGCTGGAGAATCTGGTAAAAGCACCATTGTGAAACAG
ATGAAAATCATTCATGAGGATGGCTATTCAGAGGATGAATGTAAACAATATAAAGTAGTTGTCTACAGCA
ATACTATACAGTCCATCATTGCAATCATAAGAGCCATGGGACGGCTAAAGATTGACTTTGGGGAAGCTGC
CAGGGCAGATGATGCCCGGCAATTATTTGTTTTAGCTGGCAGTGCTACCGGTTCTATGGTGAGCAAGGGC
GAGGAGCTGTTCACCGGGGTGGTGCCCATCCTGGTCGAGCTGGACGGCGACGTAAACGGCCACAAGTTCA
GCGTGTCCGGCGAGGGCGAGGGCGATGCCACCTACGGCAAGCTGACCCTGAAGTTCATCTGCACCACCGG
CAAGCTGCCCGTGCCCTGGCCCACCCTCGTGACCACCCTGTCCTGGGGCGTGCAGTGCTTCGCCCGCTAC
CCCGACCACATGAAGCAGCACGACTTCTTCAAGTCCGCCATGCCCGAAGGCTACGTCCAGGAGCGCACCA
TCTTCTTCAAGGACGACGGCAACTACAAGACCCGCGCCGAGGTGAAGTTCGAGGGCGACACCCTGGTGAA
CCGCATCGAGCTGAAGGGCATCGACTTCAAGGAGGACGGCAACATCCTGGGGCACAAGCTGGAGTACAAC
